>Addgene plasmid #145288 | RCASBP(A)-3xFlag-mHoxd13wt | addgene full sequence | sequence record 311826 | Addgene NGS Result
GCCACCATGGACTACAAAGACCATGACGGTGATTATAAAGATCATGACATCGATTACAAGGATGACGATG
ACAAGGGATCCATGAGCCGCTCGGGGACTTGGGACATGGATGGGCTGCGGGCGGACGGCGGGGCCGCTGG
GGCGGCACCGGCCTCCTCCTCCTCCTCCGTAGCAGCGCCTGGCCAGTGTCGCGGCTTCCTGTCGGCGCCG
GTGTTCGCGGGGACACATTCCGGACGCGCGGCGGCGGCGGCCGCAGCAGCGGCGGCGGCAGCGGCGGCAG
CATCCAGCTTCGCTTACCCAGGGACCTCTGAGCGCACAGGCTCTTCGTCGTCGTCGTCATCCTCGGCTGT
GATCGCCACTCGCCCCGAGGCTCCTGTGGCCAAAGAGTGTCCCGCGCCAGCGGCCGCCGCGACCGCTGCA
GCACCGCCGGGCGCTCCCGCGCTGGGCTATGGCTACCACTTCGGCAACGGTTACTACAGCTGCCGCATGT
CGCACGGCGTAGGCTTACAGCAGAACGCTCTCAAGTCGTCCCCGCACGCTTCTCTCGGAGGTTTCCCGGT
GGAGAAGTACATGGACGTGTCGGGCCTGGCGAGCAGCAGCGTACCGACCAACGAGGTGCCCGCAAGAGCC
AAGGAAGTGTCCTTCTACCAGGGCTACACAAGTCCCTATCAGCACGTGCCTGGCTACATCGACATGGTGT
CCACTTTTGGATCCGGGGAACCTCGGCACGAGGCATACATCTCCATGGAGGGCTACCAGTCCTGGACGCT
AGCCAACGGGTGGAACAGCCAGGTGTACTGTGCCAAGGATCAGCCACAGGGGTCCCATTTTTGGAAATCA
TCCTTTCCAGGAGATGTGGCTTTAAACCAGCCGGACATGTGCGTCTACCGACGGGGAAGGAAGAAAAGGG
TGCCTTACACCAAACTGCAGCTCAAAGAACTGGAGAATGAGTATGCCATTAACAAGTTCATTAACAAGGA
CAAGCGGCGGCGGATCTCAGCTGCCACGAACCTTTCGGAGAGACAAGTAACCATTTGGTTTCAGAATCGG
AGGGTGAAGGACAAGAAAATCGTCTCCAAGCTCAAAGACACTGTCTCCTGAAAATCGATGCGATGTACGG
GCCAGATATACGCGTATCTGAGGGGACTAGGGTGTGTTTAGGCGAAAAGCGGGGCTTCGGTTGTACGCGG
TTAGGAGTCCCCTCAGGATATAGTAGTTTCGCTTTTGCATAGGGAGGGGGAAATGTAGTCTTATGCAATA
CTCTTGTAGTCTTGCAACATGGTAACGATGAGTTAGCAACATGCCTTACAAGGAGAGAAAAAGCACCGTG
CATGCCGATTGGTGGAAGTAAGGTGGTACGATCGTGCCTTATTAGGAAGGCAACAGACGGGTCTGACATG
GATTGGACGAACCACTGAATTCCGCATTGCAGAGATATTGTATTTAAGTGCCTAGCTCGATACAATAAAC
GCCATTTGACCATTCACCACATTGGTGTGCACCTGGGTTGATGGCCGGACCGTTGATTCCCTGACGACTA
CGAGCACCTGCATGAAGCAGAAGGCTTCATTTGGTGACCCCGACGTGATAGTTAGGGAATAGTGGTCGGC
CACAGACGGCGTGGCGATCCTGTCTCCATCCGTCTCGTCTATCGGGAGGCGAGTTCGATGACCCTGGTGG
AGGGGGCTGCGGCTTAGGGAGGCAGAAGCTGAGTACCGTCGGAGGGGATCCACAGGACGGGTGTGGTCGC
CATGATCGCGTAGTCGATAGTGGCTCCAAGTAGCGAAGCGAGCAGGACTGGGCGGCGGCCAAAGCGGTCG
GACAGTGCTCCGAGAACGGGTGCGCATAGAAATTGCATCAACGCATATAGCGCTAGCAGCACGCCATAGT
GACTGGCGATGCTGTCGGAATGGACGATATCCCGCAAGAGGCCCGGCAGTACCGGCATAACCAAGCCTAT
GCCTACAGCATCCAGGGTGACGGTGCCGAGGATGACGATGAGCGCATTGTTAGATTTCATACACGGTGCC
TGACTGCGTTAGCAATTTAACTGTGATAAACTACCGCATTAAAGCTCCAAGCTTGGCTGTTTCCTGTGTG
AAATTGTTATCCGCTCACAATTCCACACATTATACGAGCCGGAAGCATAAAGTGTAAAGCCTGGGGTGCC
TAATGAGTGAGAATTCTTGAAGACGAAAGGGCCTCGTGATACGCCTATTTTTATAGGTTAATGTCATGAT
AATAATGGTTTCTTAGACGTCAGGTGGCACTTTTCGGGGAAATGTGCGCGGAACCCCTATTTGTTTATTT
TTCTAAATACATTCAAATATGTATCCGCTCATGAGACAATAACCCTGATAAATGCTTCAATAATATTGAA
AAAGGAAGAGTATGAGTATTCAACATTTCCGTGTCGCCCTTATTCCCTTTTTTGCGGCATTTTGCCTTCC
TGTTTTTGCTCACCCAGAAACGCTGGTGAAAGTAAAAGATGCTGAAGATCAGTTGGGTGCACGAGTGGGT
TACATCGAACTGGATCTCAACAGCGGTAAGATCCTTGAGAGTTTTCGCCCCGAAGAACGTTTTCCAATGA
TGAGCACTTTTAAAGTTCTGCTATGTGGCGCGGTATTATCCCGTGTTGACGCCGGGCAAGAGCAACTCGG
TCGCCGCATACACTATTCTCAGAATGACTTGGTTGAGTACTCACCAGTCACAGAAAAGCATCTTACGGAT
GGCATGACAGTAAGAGAATTATGCAGTGCTGCCATAACCATGAGTGATAACACTGCGGCCAACTTACTTC
TGACAACGATCGGAGGACCGAAGGAGCTAACCGCTTTTTTGCACAACATGGGGGATCATGTAACTCGCCT
TGATCGTTGGGAACCGGAGCTGAATGAAGCCATACCAAACGACGAGCGTGACACCACGATGCCTGCAGCA
ATGGCAACAACGTTGCGCAAACTATTAACTGGCGAACTACTTACTCTAGCTTCCCGGCAACAATTAATAG
ACTGGATGGAGGCGGATAAAGTTGCAGGACCACTTCTGCGCTCGGCCCTTCCGGCTGGCTGGTTTATTGC
TGATAAATCTGGAGCCGGTGAGCGTGGGTCTCGCGGTATCATTGCAGCACTGGGGCCAGATGGTAAGCCC
TCCCGTATCGTAGTTATCTACACGACGGGGAGTCAGGCAACTATGGATGAACGAAATAGACAGATCGCTG
AGATAGGTGCCTCACTGATTAAGCATTGGTAACTGTCAGACCAAGTTTACTCATATATACTTTAGATTGA
TTTAAAACTTCATTTTTAATTTAAAAGGATCTAGGTGAAGATCCTTTTTGATAATCTCATGACCAAAATC
CCTTAACGTGAGTTTTCGTTCCACTGAGCGTCAGACCCCGTAGAAAAGATCAAAGGATCTTCTTGAGATC
CTTTTTTTCTGCGCGTAATCTGCTGCTTGCAAACAAAAAAACCACCGCTACCAGCGGTGGTTTGTTTGCC
GGATCAAGAGCTACCAACTCTTTTTCCGAAGGTAACTGGCTTCAGCAGAGCGCAGATACCAAATACTGTC
CTTCTAGTGTAGCCGTAGTTAGGCCACCACTTCAAGAACTCTGTAGCACCGCCTACATACCTCGCTCTGC
TAATCCTGTTACCAGTGGCTGCTGCCAGTGGCGATAAGTCGTGTCTTACCGGGTTGGACTCAAGACGATA
GTTACCGGATAAGGCGCAGCGGTCGGGCTGAACGGGGGGTTCGTGCACACAGCCCAGCTTGGAGCGAACG
ACCTACACCGAACTGAGATACCTACAGCGTGAGCTATGAGAAAGCGCCACGCTTCCCGAAGGGAGAAAGG
CGGACAGGTATCCGGTAAGCGGCAGGGTCGGAACAGGAGAGCGCACGAGGGAGCTTCCAGGGGGAAACGC
CTGGTATCTTTATAGTCCTGTCGGGTTTCGCCACCTCTGACTTGAGCGTCGATTTTTGTGATGCTCGTCA
GGGGGGCGGAGCCTATGGAAAAACGCCAGCAACGCGGCCTTTTTACGGTTCCTGGCCTTTTGCTGGCCTT
TTGCTCACATGTTCTTTCCTGCGTTATCCCCTGATTCTGTGGATAACCGTATTACCGCCTTTGAGTGAGC
TGATACCGCTCGCCGCAGCCGAACGACCGAGCGCAGCGAGTCAGTGAGCGAGGAAGCGGAAGAGCGCCTG
ATGCGGTATTTTCTCCTTACGCATCTGTGCGGTATTTCACACCGCATATGGTGCACTCTCAGTACAATCT
GCTCTGATGCCGCATAGTTAAGCCAGTATACACTCCGCTATCGCTACGTGACTGGGTCATGGCTGCGCCC
CGACACCCGCCAACACCCGCTGACGCGCCCTGACGGGCTTGTCTGCTCCCGGCATCCGCTTACAGACAAG
CTGTGACCGTCTCCGGGAGCTGCATGTGTCAGAGGTTTTCACCGTCATCACCGAAACGCGCGAGGCAGCT
GCGGTAAAGCTCATCAGCGTGGTCGTGAAGCGATTCACAGATGTCTGCCTGTTCATCCGCGTCCAGCTCG
TTGAGTTTCTCCAGAAGCGTTAATGTCTGGCTTCTGATAAAGCGGGCCATGTTAAGGGCGGTTTTTTCCT
GTTTGGTCACTGATGCCTCCGTGTAAGGAGGATTTCTGTTCATGGGGGTAATGATACCGATGAAACGAGA
GAGGATGCTCACGATACGGGTTACTGATGATGAACATGCCCGGTTACTGGAACGTTGTGAGGGTAAACAA
CTGGCGGTATGGATGCGGCGGGACCAGAGAAAAATCACTCAGGGTCAATGCCAGCGCTTCGTTAATACAG
ATGTAGGTGTTCCACAGGGTAGCCAGCAGCATCCTGCGATGCAGATCCGGAACATAATGGTGCAGGGCGC
TGACTTCCGCGTTTCCAGACTTTACGAAACACGGAAACCGAAGACCATTCATGTTGTTGCTCAGGTCGCA
GACGTTTTGCAGCAGCAGTCGCTTCACGTTCGCTCGCGTATCGGTGATTCATTCTGCTAACCAGTAAGGC
AACCCCGCCAGCCTAGCCGGGTCCTCAACGACAGGAGCACGATCATGCGCACCCGTGGCCAGGACCCAAC
GCTGCCCGAGATGCGCCGCGTGCGGCTGCTGGAGATGGCGGACGCGATGGATATGTTCTGCCAAGGGTTG
GTTTGCGCATTCACAGTTCTCCGCAAGAATTGATTGGCTCCAATTCTTGGAGTGGTGAATCCGTTAGCGA
GGTGCCGCCGGCTTCCATTCAGGTCGAGGTGGCCCGGCTCCATGCACCGCGACGCAACGCGGGGAGGCAG
ACAAGGTATAGGGCGGCGATGCGATGTACGGGCCAGATATACGCGTATCTGAGGGGACTAGGGTGTGTTT
AGGCGAAAAGCGGGGCTTCGGTTGTACGCGGTTAGGAGTCCCCTCAGGATATAGTAGTTTCGCTTTTGCA
TAGGGAGGGGGAAATGTAGTCTTATGCAATACTCTTGTAGTCTTGCAACATGGTAACGATGAGTTAGCAA
CATGCCTTACAAGGAGAGAAAAAGCACCGTGCATGCCGATTGGTGGAAGTAAGGTGGTACGATCGTGCCT
TATTAGGAAGGCAACAGACGGGTCTGACATGGATTGGACGAACCACTGAATTCCGCATTGCAGAGATATT
GTATTTAAGTGCCTAGCTCGATACAATAAACGCCATTTGACCATTCACCACATTGGTGTGCACCTGGGTT
GATGGCCGGACCGTTGATTCCCTGACGACTACGAGCACCTGCATGAAGCAGAAGGCTTCATTTGGTGACC
CCGACGTGATAGTTAGGGAATAGTGGTCGGCCACAGACGGCGTGGCGATCCTGTCTCCATCCGTCTCGTC
TATCGGGAGGCGAGTTCGATGACCCTGGTGGAGGGGGCTGCGGCTTAGGGAGGCAGAAGCTGAGTACCGT
CGGAGGGAGCTCCAGGGCCCGGAGCGACTGACCCCTGCCGAGAACTCAGAGGGTCGTCGGAAGACGGAGA
GTGAGCCCGACGACCACCCCAGGCACGTCTTTGGTCGGCCTGCGGATCAAGCATGGAAGCCGTCATTAAG
GTGATTTCGTCCGCGTGTAAAACCTATTGCGGGAAAATCTCTCCTTCTAAGAAGGAAATAGGGGCCATGT
TGTCCCTGTTACAAAAGGAAGGGTTGCTTATGTCTCCCTCAGATTTATATTCTCCGGGGTCCTGGGATCC
CATCACTGCGGCGCTCTCCCAGCGGGCAATGGTACTTGGAAAATCGGGAGAGTTAAAAACCTGGGGATTG
GTTTTGGGGGCATTGAAGGCGGCTCGAGAGGAACAGGTTACATCTGAGCAAGCAAAGTTTTGGTTGGGAT
TAGGGGGAGGGAGGGTCTCTCCCCCAGGTCCGGAGTGCATCGAGAAACCAGCTACGGAGCGGCGAATCGA
CAAAGGGGAGGAGGTGGGAGAAACAACTGTGCAGCGAGATGCGAAGATGGCGCCAGAGGAAGCGGCCACA
CCTAAAACCGTTGGCACATCCTGCTATCATTGCGGAACAGCTGTTGGCTGCAATTGCGCCACCGCCACAG
CCTCGGCCCCTCCTCCCCCTTATGTGGGGAGTGGTTTGTATCCTTCCCTGGCGGGGGTGGGAGAGCAGCA
GGGCCAGGGAGATAACACGTCTCGGGGGGCGGAGCAGCCAAGGGAGGAGCCAGGGCACGCGGGTCAGGCC
CCTGGGCCGGCCCTGACTGACTGGGCAAGGGTAAGGGAGGAGCTTGCGAGTACTGGTCCGCCCGTGGTGG
CCATGCCTGTAGTGATTAAGACAGAGGGACCCGCCTGGACCCCTCTGGAGCCAAAATTGATCACAAGACT
GGCTGATACGGTCAGGACCAAGGGCTTACGATCCCCGATCACTATGGCAGAAGTGGAAGCGCTCATGTCC
TCCCCGTTGCTGCCGCATGACGTCACGAATCTAATGAGAGTGATTTTAGGACCTGCCCCATATGCCTTAT
GGATGGACGCTTGGGGAGTCCAACTCCAGACGGTTATAGCGGCAGCCACTCGCGACCCCCGACACCCAGC
GAACGGTCAAGGGCGGGGGGAACGGACTAACTTGGATCGATTAAAGGGCTTAGCTGATGGGATGGTGGGC
AACCCACAGGGTCAGGCCGCATTATTAAGACCGGGGGAATTGGTTGCTATTACGGCGTCGGCTCTCCAGG
CGTTTAGAGAAGTTGCCCGGCTGGCGGAACCTGCAGGTCCATGGGCGGACATCACGCAGGGACCATCTGA
GTCCTTTGTTGATTTTGCCAATCGGCTTATAAAGGCGGTTGAGGGGTCAGATCTCCCGCCTTCCGCGCGG
GCTCCGGTGATCATTGACTGCTTTAGGCAGAAGTCACAGCCAGATATTCAGCAGCTTATACGGGCAGCAC
CCTCCACGCTGACCACCCCAGGAGAGATAATCAAATATGTGCTAGACAGGCAGAAGATTGCCCCTCTTAC
GGATCAAGGCATAGCCGCGGCCATGTCGTCTGCTATCCAGCCCTTAGTTATGGCAGTAGTCAATAGAGAG
AGGGATGGACAAACTGGGTCGGGTGGTCGTGCCCGAGGGCTCTGCTACACTTGTGGATCCCCGGGACATT
ATCAGGCACAGTGCCCGAAAAAACGAAAGTCAGGAAACAGCCGTGAGCGATGTCAGCTGTGTGACGGGAT
GGGACACAACGCTAAACAGTGTAGGAAGCGGGATGGCAACCAGGGCCAACGCCCAGGAAGAGGTCTCTCT
TCGGGGCCGTGGCCCGGCCCTGAGCAGCCTGCCGTCTCGTTAGCGATGACAATGGAACATAAAGATCGCC
CCTTGGTTAGGGTCATTCTGACTAACACTGGGAGTCATCCAGTCAAACAACGTTCGGTGTATATCACCGC
GCTGTTGGACTCCGGAGCGGACATCACTATTATTTCGGAGGAGGATTGGCCTACTGATTGGCCGGTGGTG
GACACCGCGAACCCACAGATCCATGGCATAGGAGGGGGAATTCCCATGCGAAAATCCCGGGATATGATAG
AGGTGGGGGTTATTAACCGAGACGGGTCGTTGGAGCGACCCCTGCTCCTCTTCCCCGCAGTCGCTATGGT
TAGAGGGAGTATCCTAGGAAGAGATTGTCTGCAGGGCCTAGGGCTCCGCTTGACAAATTTATAGGGAGGG
CCACTGTTCTTACTGTTGCGCTACATCTGGCTATTCCGCTCAAATGGAAGTCAGACCGCACGCCTGTGTG
GATTGACCAGTGGCCCCTTCCTGAAGGTAAACTTGTAGCGCTAACGCAATTAGTGGAAAAAGAATTACAG
TTAGGACATATAGAGCCCTCACTTAGTTGTTGGAACACACCTGTTTTTGTGATCCGGAAGGCTTCCGGGT
CTTATCGCTTATTGCATGATTTGCGCGCTGTTAACGCCAAGCTTGTTCCTTTTGGGGCCGTCCAACAGGG
GGCGCCAGTTCTCTCCGCGCTCCCGCGTGGCTGGCCCCTGATGGTCCTAGACCTCAAGGATTGCTTCTTT
TCTATCCCTCTTGCGGAACAAGATCGCGAAGCTTTTGCATTTACGCTCCCCTCTGTGAATAACCAGGCCC
CCGCTCGAAGATTCCAATGGAAGGTCTTGCCCCAAGGGATGACCTGTTCTCCCACTATCTGTCAGTTGGT
AGTGGGTCAGGTGCTCGAGCCCTTGCGACTCAAGCACCCAGCTCTGCGCATGTTGCATTATATGGACGAT
CTTTTGCTAGCCGCCTCAAGTCATGATGGGTTGGAAGCGGCAGGGAAGGAGGTTATCGGTACATTGGAAA
GAGCCGGGTTCACTATTTCGCCGGATAAGATCCAGAGGGAGCCCGGAGTACAATATCTTGGGTACAAGTT
AGGCAGTACGTATGTAGCACCCGTAGGCTTGGTAGCAGAACCCAGGATAGCCACCTTGTGGGATGTTCAA
AAGCTGGTGGGGTCACTTCAGTGGCTTCGCCCAGCGTTAGGGATCCCGCCACGACTGATGGGTCCCTTTT
ATGAGCAGTTACGAGGGTCAGATCCTAACGAGGCGAGGGAATGGAATCTAGACATGAAAATGGCCTGGAG
AGAGATCGTACAGCTTAGCACTACTGCTGCCTTGGAACGATGGGACCCTGCCCAGCCTCTGGAAGGAGCG
GTCGCTAGATGTGAACAGGGGGCAATAGGGGTCCTGGGACAGGGACTGTCCACACACCCAAGGCCATGTT
TGTGGTTATTCTCCACCCAACCCACCAAGGCGTTTACTGCTTGGTTAGAAGTGCTCACCCTTTTGATTAC
TAAGCTACGCGCTTCGGCAGTGCGAACCTTTGGCAAGGAGGTTGATATCCTCCTGTTGCCTGCATGCTTC
CGGGAGGACCTTCCGCTCCCGGAGGGGATCCTGTTAGCACTTAGGGGGTTTGCAGGAAAAATCAGGAGTA
GTGACACGCCATCTATTTTTGACATTGCGCGTCCACTGCATGTTTCTCTGAAAGTGAGGGTTACCGACCA
CCCTGTGCCGGGACCCACTGTCTTTACCGACGCCTCCTCAAGCACCCATAAAGGGGTGGTAGTCTGGAGG
GAGGGCCCAAGGTGGGAGATAAAAGAAATAGTTGATTTGGGGGCAAGTGTACAACAACTGGAGGCACGCG
CTGTGGCCATGGCACTTCTGCTGTGGCCGACAACGCCCACTAATGTAGTGACTGACTCTGCGTTTGTTGC
GAAAATGTTACTCAAGATGGGACAGGAGGGAGTCCCGTCTACAGCGGCAGCTTTTATTTTAGAGGATGCG
TTAAGCCAAAGGTCAGCCATGGCCGCCGTTCTCCACGTGCGGAGTCATTCTGAAGTGCCAGGGTTTTTCA
CAGAAGGAAATGACGTGGCAGATAGCCAAGCCACCTTTCAAGCGTATCCCTTGAGAGAGGCTAAAGATCT
TCATACCGCTCTCCATATTGGACCCCGCGCGCTATCCAAAGCGTGTAATATATCTATGCAGCAGGCTAGG
GAGGTTGTTCAGACCTGCCCGCATTGTAATTCAGCCCCTGCGTTGGAGGCCGGGGTAAACCCTAGGGGTT
TGGGACCCCTACAGATATGGCAGACAGACTTTACGCTTGAGCCTAGAATGGCTCCCCGTTCCTGGCTCGC
TGTTACTGTGGACACCGCCTCATCAGCGATAGTCGTAACTCAGCATGGCCGTGTTACATCGGTTGCTGCA
CAACATCATTGGGCCACGGCTATCGCCGTTTTGGGAAGACCAAAGGCCATAAAAACAGATAACGGGTCCT
GCTTCACGTCTAAATCCACGCGGGAGTGGCTCGCGAGATGGGGGATAGCACACACCACCGGGATTCCGGG
AAATTCCCAGGGTCAAGCTATGGTAGAGCGGGCCAACCGGCTCCTGAAAGATAAGATCCGTGTGCTTGCG
GAAGGGGACGGCTTTATGAAAAGAATCCCCGCCAGCAAACAGGGGGAACTACTAGCCAAAGCAATGTATG
CCCTCAATCACTTTGAGCGTGGTGAAAACACAAAAACACCGGTACAAAAACACTGGAGACCTACCGTTCT
TACAGAAGGACCCCCGGTTAAAATACGAATAGAGACAGGGGAGTGGGAAAAAGGATGGAACGTGCTGGTC
TGGGGACGAGGTTATGCCGCTGTGAAAAACAGGGACACTGATAAGGTTATTTGGGTACCCTCTCGGAAAG
TTAAACCGGATGTCACCCAAAAGGATGAGGTGACTAAGAAAGATGAGGCGAGCCCTCTTTTTGCAGGCAT
TTCTGACTGGATACCCTGGGAAGACGAGCAAGAAGGACTCCAAGGAGAAACCGCTAGCAACAAGCAAGAA
AGACCCGGAGAAGACACCCTTGCTGCCAACGAGAGTTAATTATATTCTCATTATTGGTGTCCTGGTCTTG
TGTGAGGTTACGGGGGTAAGAGCTGATGTCCACTTACTCGAGCAGCCAGGGAACCTTTGGATTACATGGG
CCAACCGTACAGGCCAAACGGATTTTTGCCTCTCTACACAGTCAGCCACCTCCCCTTTTCAAACATGTTT
GATAGGTATCCCGTCCCCTATTTCCGAGGGTGATTTTAAGGGATATGTTTCTGATACAAATTGCACCACC
TTGGGAACTGATCGGTTAGTCTCGTCAGCCGACTTTACTGGCGGACCTGACAACAGTACCACCCTCACTT
ATCGGAAGGTCTCATGCTTGTTGTTAAAGCTGAATGTCTCTATGTGGGATGAGCCACCTGAACTACAGCT
GTTAGGTTCCCAGTCTCTCCCTAACATTACTAATATTGCTCAGATTTCCGGTATAACCGGGGGATGCGTA
GGCTTCAGACCACAAGGGGTTCCTTGGTATCTAGGTTGGTCTAGACAGGAGGCCACGCGGTTTCTCCTTA
GACACCCCTCTTTCTCTAAATCCACGGAACCGTTTACGGTGGTGACAGCGGATAGGCACAATCTTTTTAT
GGGGAGTGAGTACTGCGGTGCATATGGCTACAGATTTTGGAACATGTATAACTGCTCACAGGTGGGGCGG
CAGTACCGCTGTGGTAATGCGCGCAGCCCCCGCCCGGGTCTTCCTGAAATCCAGTGTACAAGGAGAGGAG
GCAAATGGGTTAATCAATCACAGGAAATTAATGAGTCGGAGCCGTTCAGCTTTACGGTGAACTGTACAGC
TAGTAGTTTGGGTAATGCCAGTGGGTGTTGCGGAAAAGCAGGCACGATTCTCCCGGGAAAGTGGGTCGAC
AGCACACAAGGTAGTTTCACCAAACCAAAAGCGCTACCACCCGCAATTTTCCTCATTTGTGGGGATCGCG
CATGGCAAGGAATTCCCAGTCGTCCGGTAGGGGGCCCCTGCTATTTAGGCAAGCTTACCATGTTAGCACC
TAAGCATACAGATATTCTCAAGGTGCTTGTCAATTCATCGCGGACAGGTATAAGACGTAAACGAAGCACC
TCACACCTGGATGATACATGCTCAGATGAAGTGCAGCTTTGGGGTCCTACAGCAAGAATCTTTGCATCTA
TCCTAGCCCCGGGGGTAGCAGCTGCGCAAGCCTTAAGAGAAATTGAGAGACTAGCCTGTTGGTCCGTTAA
ACAGGCTAACTTGACAACATCACTCCTCGGGGACTTATTGGATGATGTCACGAGTATTCGACACGCGGTC
CTGCAGAACCGAGCGGCTATTGACTTCTTGCTCCTAGCTCACGGCCATGGCTGTGAGGACGTTGCCGGAA
TGTGCTGTTTCAATTTGAGTGATCACAGTGAGTCTATACAGAAGAAGTTCCAGCTAATGAAGGAACATGT
CAATAAGATCGGCGTGGACAGCGACCCAATTGGAAGTTGGCTGCGAGGACTATTCGGGGGAATAGGAGAA
TGGGCCGTTCATTTGCTGAAAGGACTGCTTTTGGGGCTTGTAGTTATTTTGTTGCTAGTAGTGTGCCTGC
CTTGCCTTTTGCAAATCGTATGCGGTAACATCAGAAAGATGATTAATAACTCCATCAGCTACCACACGGA
ATATAAGAAGCTGCAAAAGGCCTGTGGGCAGCCTGAAAGCAGAATAGTATAAGGCAGTACATGGGTGGTG
GTATAGCGCTTGCGAGTCCATCGAGGAAGGCAGGAAAGACAGCTATTGGTAATTGTGAAATACGCTTTTG
TCTGTGTGCTGCAGGAGCTGAGCTGACTCTGCTGGTGGCCTCGCGTACCACTGTGGCATCGATTCTAGAG
CGGCCGCACGTGCAGCCGATTTT
Features (pLannotate 1.2.2; 21 found; start..end, strand, type, name):
     10..75      +  CDS            3xFLAG: three tandem FLAG® epitope tags, followed by an enterokinase cleavage site
     82..1098    +  CDS            Hoxd13: HXD13_MOUSE - Also known as Hox-4.8. Experimental evidence at protein level: Swiss-Prot protein existence level 1. Sequence-specific transcription factor that binds gene promoters and activates their transcription (PubMed:23995701). Part of a developmental regulatory system that provides cells with specific positional identities on the anterior-posterior axis (By similarity). From Mus musculus (Mouse).
   1112..1206    +  ncRNA          Retro dr1: Accession: RF00214 - Retrovirus direct repeat 1 (dr1)
   1242..1503    +  promoter       RSV promoter: Rous sarcoma virus enhancer/promoter
   1525..1599    +  ncRNA          RSV PBS: Accession: RF00467 - Rous sarcoma virus (RSV) primer binding site (PBS)
   1726..2020    -  CDS            TcR (fragment): tetracycline efflux protein; tet; confers resistance to tetracycline
   2102..2124    -  protein_bind   lac operator (fragment): The lac repressor binds to the lac operator to inhibit transcription in E. coli. This inhibition can be relieved by adding lactose or isopropyl-β-D-thiogalactopyranoside (IPTG). lac repressor encoded by lacI
   2128..2158    -  promoter       lac UV5 promoter: E. coli lac promoter with an "up" mutation
   2287..2391    +  promoter       AmpR promoter: bla
   2392..3252    +  CDS            AmpR: β-lactamase; bla; confers resistance to ampicillin, carbenicillin, and related antibiotics
   3423..4011    +  rep_origin     ori: high-copy-number ColE1/pMB1/pBR322/pUC origin of replication
   4197..4337    -  misc_feature   bom: basis of mobility region from pBR322
   4439..4630    -  CDS            rop: Rop protein, which maintains plasmids at low copy number; rop
   4647..5027    +  CDS            YPB1_ECOLX: Protein predicted: Swiss-Prot protein existence level 4. From Escherichia coli.
   5269..5338    -  CDS            TcR (fragment): tetracycline efflux protein; tet; confers resistance to tetracycline
   5343..5437    +  ncRNA          Retro dr1: Accession: RF00214 - Retrovirus direct repeat 1 (dr1)
   5473..5734    +  promoter       RSV promoter: Rous sarcoma virus enhancer/promoter
   5756..5830    +  ncRNA          RSV PBS: Accession: RF00467 - Rous sarcoma virus (RSV) primer binding site (PBS)
   6073..8181    +  CDS            gag: GAG_RSVSB - Experimental evidence at protein level: Swiss-Prot protein existence level 1. [Protease p15]: Aspartyl protease that mediates proteolytic cleavages of Gag and Gag-Pol polyproteins during or shortly after the release of the virion from the plasma membrane. Cleavages take place as an ordered, step-wise cascade to yield mature proteins. This process is called maturation. Displays maximal activity during the budding process just prior to particle release from the cell. From Rous sarcoma virus (strain Schmidt-Ruppin B) (RSV-SRB).
   8169..10886   +  CDS            gag-pol (fragment): POL_RSVSB - Experimental evidence at protein level: Swiss-Prot protein existence level 1. [Integrase]: Catalyzes viral DNA integration into the host chromosome, by performing a series of DNA cutting and joining reactions (PubMed:9218451). This recombination event is an essential step in the viral replication cycle. Has a strong preference for using the 3'-OH at the viral DNA end as a nucleophile. From Rous sarcoma virus (strain Schmidt-Ruppin B) (RSV-SRB).
  10771..12579   +  CDS            env: ENV_RSVSA - Experimental evidence at protein level: Swiss-Prot protein existence level 1. The transmembrane protein (TM) acts as a class I viral fusion protein. Under the current model, the protein has at least 3 conformational states: pre-fusion native state, pre-hairpin intermediate state, and post-fusion hairpin state. During viral and target cell membrane fusion, the coiled coil regions (heptad repeats) assume a trimer-of-hairpins structure, positioning the fusion peptide in close proximity to the C-terminal region of the ectodomain. The formation of this structure appears to drive apposit
