[The description below was written by a language model from this plasmid's Addgene catalogue record and pLannotate feature annotations shown in this document.]
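Description:
RCASBP(A)-3xFlag-mHoxd13wt is a replication-competent avian retroviral vector of the RCAS family (Rous sarcoma virus-derived, subgroup A envelope), built for expressing mouse wild-type Hoxd13 in avian cells or tissues. The 12.8 kb plasmid carries a full proviral genome. Two copies of the RSV enhancer/promoter region, each accompanied by a direct repeat 1 element and a primer binding site, mark the two LTR regions. Between them lie gag, gag-pol and env, the latter matching RSV Schmidt-Ruppin A and so determining subgroup A host range. Because all viral structural and enzymatic genes are retained, virus produced in permissive avian cells can spread through the culture or tissue without a helper.

The payload sits downstream of env, in the position normally used for the transgene in RCAS vectors, and was cloned between ClaI and SpeI sites. It consists of a 3xFLAG epitope tag fused to the N-terminus of the Hoxd13 coding sequence, a homeodomain transcription factor involved in positional identity during development. No dedicated internal promoter is annotated. In RCAS vectors the insert is typically expressed from the LTR through a spliced message, although the feature table does not annotate the splice signals. The tag allows detection or immunoprecipitation of the protein.

The bacterial portion is pBR322-like, with an ampicillin resistance gene, a ColE1-type origin together with rop and bom (consistent with the recorded low copy number), and residual tetracycline resistance fragments. The "wt" designation and the associated work on repeat expansion disease suggest it serves as the wild-type reference for variant Hoxd13 constructs, though the record does not say so explicitly.
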