Addgene plasmid #145288: RCASBP(A)-3xFlag-mHoxd13wt
Purpose: Avian Expression of murine wildtype Hoxd13 with N-terminal 3xFlag tag
Depositing lab: Denes Hnisz. Depositing organization: Max Planck Institute for Molecular Genetics. Publication: Unblending of Transcriptional Condensates in Human Repeat Expansion Disease. Basu S, Mackowiak SD, Niskanen H, Knezevic D, Asimi V, Grosswendt S, Geertsema H, Ali S, Jerkovic I, Ewers H, Mundlos S, Meissner A, Ibrahim DM, Hnisz D. Cell. 2020 May 28;181(5):1062-1079.e30. doi: 10.1016/j.cell.2020.04.018. Epub 2020 May 7. PubMed 32386547.
Backbone
  Vector backbone: RCASBP(A)
  Vector type: Viral Avian Expression
Growth in bacteria
  Bacterial resistance: Ampicillin, 100 μg/mL
  Growth temperature: 37°C
  Growth strain: NEB Stable
  Copy number: Low Copy
Gene/Insert
  Gene/Insert name: Hoxd13(wt)
  Species: M. musculus (mouse)
  Insert size (bp): 1136
  Entrez Gene: Hoxd13 (a.k.a. Hox-4.8, spdh)
  Tag / fusion protein: 3xFlag (N terminal on insert)
  Cloning method: Restriction Enzyme; 5′ cloning site ClaI (unknown if destroyed); 3′ cloning site SpeI (unknown if destroyed)
  Sequencing primers: 5′ gagctgagctgactctgctggtgg; 3′ tcaggagacagtgtctttgagcttg
Terms and licenses: Academic/Nonprofit Terms; Industry Terms: Not Available to Industry
How to cite: RCASBP(A)-3xFlag-mHoxd13wt was a gift from Denes Hnisz (Addgene plasmid # 145288 ; http://n2t.net/addgene:145288 ; RRID:Addgene_145288)
